# Supplementary material for: Production of itaconic acid from alkali pretreated lignin by dynamic two stage bioconversion
Source: Nat Commun. 2021 Apr 15;12:2261. doi: 10.1038/s41467-021-22556-8 (PMC8050072; doi:10.1038/s41467-021-22556-8)
Supplement: Supplementary file 4 — Supplementary Data 3 [file 41467_2021_22556_MOESM4_ESM.zip › genbank files/pJE1479.gb]

LOCUS       pJE1479                13941 bp ds-DNA     circular     05-JAN-2020
DEFINITION  Cloning vector pK18mobsacB, complete sequence.
ACCESSION   FJ437239
VERSION     FJ437239.1  GI:215434894
KEYWORDS    .
SOURCE      Cloning vector pK18mobsacB
  ORGANISM  Cloning vector pK18mobsacB other sequences; artificial sequences;
            vectors.
REFERENCE   1  (bases 1 to 5719)
  AUTHORS   Kvitko,B.H. and Collmer,A.
  TITLE     Direct Submission
  JOURNAL   Submitted (04-NOV-2008) Plant Pathology and Plant-Microbe Biology,
            Cornell University, 334 Plant Science, Ithaca, NY 14853, USA
COMMENT     ApEinfo:methylated:1.
FEATURES             Location/Qualifiers
     rep_origin      join(13866..13941,1..607)
                     /ApEinfo_fwdcolor="gray50"
                     /ApEinfo_revcolor="gray50"
                     /ApEinfo_graphicformat="arrow_data {{0 1 2 0 0 -1} {} 0}
                     width 5 offset 0"
                     /label="ColE1 origin"
     rep_origin      1..595
                     /note="pMB1 replication origin"
                     /ApEinfo_fwdcolor="pink"
                     /ApEinfo_revcolor="pink"
                     /ApEinfo_graphicformat="arrow_data {{0 1 2 0 0 -1} {} 0}
                     width 5 offset 0"
                     /label="pMB1 replication origin"
     rep_origin      1..595
                     /ApEinfo_fwdcolor="#999999"
                     /ApEinfo_revcolor="#999999"
                     /ApEinfo_graphicformat="arrow_data {{0 1 2 0 0 -1} {} 0}
                     width 5 offset 0"
                     /label="pMB1 ori"
     homology_arm    890..1889
                     /ApEinfo_fwdcolor="#ff8275"
                     /ApEinfo_revcolor="#ff8275"
                     /ApEinfo_graphicformat="arrow_data {{0 1 2 0 0 -1} {} 0}
                     width 5 offset 0"
                     /modified_by="elmo110"
                     /label="Up arm"
     source          890..1889
                     /organism="Pseudomonas putida KT2440"
                     /mol_type="genomic DNA"
                     /strain="KT2440"
                     /db_xref="taxon:160488"
                     /ApEinfo_label="source:Pseudomonas putida KT2440"
                     /ApEinfo_fwdcolor="#ffc0cb"
                     /ApEinfo_revcolor="#ffc0cb"
                     /ApEinfo_graphicformat="arrow_data {{} {} 0} width 2
                     offset 0"
                     /label="source:Pseudomonas putida KT2440(1)"
     gene            890..1843
                     /gene="fpvA"
                     /locus_tag="PP_4217"
                     /old_locus_tag="PP4217"
                     /ApEinfo_fwdcolor="#66ff66"
                     /ApEinfo_revcolor="#66ff66"
                     /ApEinfo_graphicformat="arrow_data {{0 1 2 0 0 -1} {} 0}
                     width 5 offset 0"
                     /label="fpvA"
     CDS             890..1843
                     /gene="fpvA"
                     /locus_tag="PP_4217"
                     /old_locus_tag="PP4217"
                     /note="similar to GB:M29874, GB:M29873, SP:P20813, and
                     PID:181294; identified by sequence similarity; putative"
                     /codon_start=1
                     /transl_table=11
                     /product="outer membrane ferripyoverdine receptor"
                     /protein_id="AAN69798.1"
                     /db_xref="GI:24985926"
                     /translation="MPTQRLRPHALALVIRRSLRLAAPMAVGLAGLPAIAQAQQVQFN
                     VPAQPLASALLAFGSQSNLQVLYSPQDVEGKRSSALTGAMEPAAALSRLLQGTGVSYQ
                     IQGNQVTIHTREGGAAVELGATNIDGKGLGQTTENTGSYTTGSMQTATKLPLTLRETP
                     QAVTVITRQRMDDQSMRSLDDVVQATPGLRMSAARPANSEYFSRGFPINNLMFDGLPT
                     TYNADWVAAADMAPYDRVEIVRGATGMMQGAGNPSAAINMVRKRPTKDFQGSVTGSAG
                     SWDNYRGELDLSGPLNDNGSVRGRFVGAYNDKDSYQDYAGRERGLFYGITEFDLTDDT
                     TLTVGASNQNDNNNINWGGLPVNRDGSHVGYSRSRNMGYDWSYQDIDNTTVFAEVDHR
                     FDNDWRLHLAASKNWSDFAMQGAVFERTGSATNEGFRQRVFNQRRDYDQSTYDVYANG
                     PFQLFDRQHELVVGASKREVKTSAHGGTVFIPVDSLFSVNPSGIDKPNVDDIYNLSEH
                     VEQEGAYVTTRLNIADPLKVILGARLDWYDNKSVYSEINDGYYTNSDYKVTRNVTRYA
                     GVIYDLDDHHSVYASYTDIFMPQSELARDRSIIRPIEGKNYEIGIKGEYFDGALNASA
                     AIFQIDQENRAAEASNQEGCVDITCYEASGKVRTHGIDLELMGALTPNWQVGAGYTYS
                     QTKYRKDADKNKEGTKFDTDLPEHLFKLSTTYTLPGELNQWRVGGNVYGQSSIFNKGS
                     NSFGNYHIDQGAYAVVGLMVGYKVNKNLDTRLNLNNVFDKKYYQGIASNNSWSPYDVY
                     GDPRNFTITAKYSF"
                     /ApEinfo_fwdcolor="#66ff66"
                     /ApEinfo_revcolor="#66ff66"
                     /ApEinfo_graphicformat="arrow_data {{0 1 2 0 0 -1} {} 0}
                     width 10 offset 0"
                     /label="outer membrane ferripyoverdine receptor"
     terminator      1862..1889
                     /ApEinfo_fwdcolor="#ff0080"
                     /ApEinfo_revcolor="#ff0080"
                     /ApEinfo_graphicformat="arrow_data {{} {} 0} width 5
                     offset 0"
     terminator      complement(1908..1945)
                     /ApEinfo_fwdcolor="#9d1b1c"
                     /ApEinfo_revcolor="#9d1b1c"
                     /ApEinfo_graphicformat="arrow_data {{0 1 2 0 0 -1} {} 0}
                     width 5 offset 0"
                     /label="crr terminator"
     CDS             complement(1946..3421)
                     /ApEinfo_fwdcolor="#e7e8ff"
                     /ApEinfo_revcolor="#e7e8ff"
                     /ApEinfo_graphicformat="arrow_data {{0 1 2 0 0 -1} {} 0}
                     width 5 offset 0"
                     /label="xylE (Ppu opt)"
     promoter        3544..3571
                     /ApEinfo_fwdcolor="#346ee0"
                     /ApEinfo_revcolor="#1d43bd"
                     /ApEinfo_graphicformat="arrow_data {{0 1 2 0 0 -1} {} 0}
                     width 5 offset 0"
                     /label="tac promoter"
     protein_bind    3575..3598
                     /ApEinfo_fwdcolor="#ffc526"
                     /ApEinfo_revcolor="#ffc526"
                     /ApEinfo_graphicformat="arrow_data {{0 1 2 0 0 -1} {} 0}
                     width 5 offset 0"
                     /label="lac operator"
     misc_binding    3576..3598
                     /ApEinfo_fwdcolor="#6495ed"
                     /ApEinfo_revcolor="#6495ed"
                     /ApEinfo_graphicformat="arrow_data {{0 1 2 0 0 -1} {} 0}
                     width 5 offset 0"
                     /label="LacO"
     CDS             3630..3632
                     /ApEinfo_fwdcolor="#e7e8ff"
                     /ApEinfo_revcolor="#e7e8ff"
                     /ApEinfo_graphicformat="arrow_data {{0 1 2 0 0 -1} {} 0}
                     width 5 offset 0"
                     /label="xylA (Ppu opt)"
     gene            3633..5414
                     /ApEinfo_fwdcolor="#e7e8ff"
                     /ApEinfo_revcolor="#e7e8ff"
                     /ApEinfo_graphicformat="arrow_data {{0 1 2 0 0 -1} {} 0}
                     width 5 offset 0"
                     /label="Bxenovorans xylD (Ppu opt)"
     gene            5433..6620
                     /ApEinfo_fwdcolor="#e7e8ff"
                     /ApEinfo_revcolor="#e7e8ff"
                     /ApEinfo_graphicformat="arrow_data {{0 1 2 0 0 -1} {} 0}
                     width 5 offset 0"
                     /label="Bxenovorans xylX (Ppu opt)"
     gene            6646..7413
                     /ApEinfo_fwdcolor="#e7e8ff"
                     /ApEinfo_revcolor="#e7e8ff"
                     /ApEinfo_graphicformat="arrow_data {{0 1 2 0 0 -1} {} 0}
                     width 5 offset 0"
                     /label="Bxenovorans xylB (Ppu opt)"
     gene            7432..8316
                     /ApEinfo_fwdcolor="#e7e8ff"
                     /ApEinfo_revcolor="#e7e8ff"
                     /ApEinfo_graphicformat="arrow_data {{0 1 2 0 0 -1} {} 0}
                     width 5 offset 0"
                     /label="Bxenovorans xylC (Ppu opt)"
     terminator      8324..8378
                     /ApEinfo_fwdcolor="#9d1b1c"
                     /ApEinfo_revcolor="#9d1b1c"
                     /ApEinfo_graphicformat="arrow_data {{0 1 2 0 0 -1} {} 0}
                     width 5 offset 0"
                     /label="L3S2P24"
     terminator      8414..8445
                     /ApEinfo_fwdcolor="#ff0080"
                     /ApEinfo_revcolor="#ff0080"
                     /ApEinfo_graphicformat="arrow_data {{} {} 0} width 5
                     offset 0"
                     /label="tonB term"
     source          8446..9445
                     /organism="Pseudomonas putida KT2440"
                     /mol_type="genomic DNA"
                     /strain="KT2440"
                     /db_xref="taxon:160488"
                     /ApEinfo_fwdcolor="#ffc0cb"
                     /ApEinfo_revcolor="#ffc0cb"
                     /ApEinfo_graphicformat="arrow_data {{} {} 0} width 2
                     offset 0"
                     /label="source:Pseudomonas putida KT2440"
     homology_arm    complement(8446..9445)
                     /ApEinfo_fwdcolor="cyan"
                     /ApEinfo_revcolor="green"
                     /ApEinfo_graphicformat="arrow_data {{} {} 0} width 5
                     offset 0"
                     /modified_by="elmo110"
                     /label="DN arm"
     gene            complement(8468..9424)
                     /locus_tag="PP_4218"
                     /old_locus_tag="PP4218"
                     /ApEinfo_fwdcolor="#66ff66"
                     /ApEinfo_revcolor="#66ff66"
                     /ApEinfo_graphicformat="arrow_data {{0 1 2 0 0 -1} {} 0}
                     width 5 offset 0"
                     /label="PP_4218"
     CDS             complement(8468..9424)
                     /locus_tag="PP_4218"
                     /old_locus_tag="PP4218"
                     /note="similar to GB:U08997, GB:X66310, GB:X53144,
                     GB:X53147, SP:P00367, SP:P49448, PID:31815, PID:478988,
                     and PID:579924; identified by sequence similarity;
                     putative"
                     /codon_start=1
                     /transl_table=11
                     /product="lipase/esterase family protein"
                     /protein_id="AAN69799.1"
                     /db_xref="GI:24985927"
                     /translation="MSLNPDLAAYLQLVEAGRSAGKVLPMHALAADEARRQFEESSAL
                     IAGKADEPDCISDLSLTTRDGHTLPVRLYRPPQADPALAGAALLYLHGGGYVVGSLDS
                     HDTLCWNLAQDAGVPVIAVGYRLAPQWRFPTASDDALDAWRWLVEQAEALGIDAQRLA
                     VVGDSVGGSLATILANQLAAQRELPAPRLQVMIYPVTDASCRRPSVQRYGSGYLLEAQ
                     TLEWFYQQYATVPADRHDPRFSPLLGSVASNSAPALMLIAECDPLHDQGVAYARHLEQ
                     AGVAVQLAVIPGVTHDFMRMGSIIEEADEGLAMVVEALQQHL"
                     /ApEinfo_fwdcolor="#66ff66"
                     /ApEinfo_revcolor="#66ff66"
                     /ApEinfo_graphicformat="arrow_data {{0 1 2 0 0 -1} {} 0}
                     width 10 offset 0"
                     /label="lipase/esterase family protein"
     promoter        9665..9714
                     /ApEinfo_fwdcolor="#cc66ff"
                     /ApEinfo_revcolor="#cc66ff"
                     /ApEinfo_graphicformat="arrow_data {{0 1 2 0 0 -1} {} 0}
                     width 5 offset 0"
                     /label="NEOKAN Promoter"
     CDS             9803..10597
                     /gene="nptII"
                     /codon_start=1
                     /transl_table=11
                     /product="neomycin phosphotransferase"
                     /protein_id="ACJ66844.1"
                     /db_xref="GI:215434895"
                     /translation="MIEQDGLHAGSPAAWVERLFGYDWAQQTIGCSDAAVFRLSAQGR
                     PVLFVKTDLSGALNELQDEAARLSWLATTGVPCAAVLDVVTEAGRDWLLLGEVPGQDL
                     LSSHLAPAEKVSIMADAMRRLHTLDPATCPFDHQAKHRIERARTRMEAGLVDQDDLDE
                     EHQGLAPAELFARLKARMPDGEDLVVTHGDACLPNIMVENGRFSGFIDCGRLGVADRY
                     QDIALATRDIAEELGGEWADRFLVLYGIAAPDSQRIAFYRLLDEFF"
                     /ApEinfo_fwdcolor="#66ff66"
                     /ApEinfo_revcolor="#66ff66"
                     /ApEinfo_graphicformat="arrow_data {{0 1 2 0 0 -1} {} 0}
                     width 5 offset 0"
                     /label="neomycin phosphotransferase"
     CDS             9803..10597
                     /ApEinfo_fwdcolor="#acdcff"
                     /ApEinfo_revcolor="#acdcff"
                     /ApEinfo_graphicformat="arrow_data {{0 1 2 0 0 -1} {} 0}
                     width 5 offset 0"
                     /label="nptII"
     CDS             11089..12510
                     /gene="sacB"
                     /codon_start=1
                     /transl_table=11
                     /product="levan sucrase"
                     /protein_id="ACJ66845.1"
                     /db_xref="GI:215434896"
                     /translation="MNIKKFAKQATVLTFTTALLAGGATQAFAKETNQKPYKETYGIS
                     HITRHDMLQIPEQQKNEKYQVSEFDSSTIKNISSAKGLDVWDSWPLQNADGTVANYHG
                     YHIVFALAGDPKNADDTSIYMFYQKVGETSIDSWKNAGRVFKDSDKFDANDSILKDQT
                     QEWSGSATFTSDGKIRLFYTDFSGKHYGKQTLTTAQVNVSASDSSLNINGVEDYKSIF
                     DGDGKTYQNVQQFIDEGNYSSGDNHTLRDPHYVEDKGHKYLVFEANTGTEDGYQGEES
                     LFNKAYYGKSTSFFRQESQKLLQSDKKRTAELANGALGMIELNDDYTLKKVMKPLIAS
                     NTVTDEIERANVFKMNGKWYLFTDSRGSKMTIDGITSNDIYMLGYVSNSLTGPYKPLN
                     KTGLVLKMDLDPNDVTFTYSHFAVPQAKGNNVVITSYMTNRGFYADKQSTFAPSFLLN
                     IKGKKTSVVKDSILEQGQLTVNK"
                     /ApEinfo_fwdcolor="#66ff66"
                     /ApEinfo_revcolor="#66ff66"
                     /ApEinfo_graphicformat="arrow_data {{0 1 2 0 0 -1} {} 0}
                     width 5 offset 0"
                     /label="levan sucrase"
     CDS             11089..12510
                     /ApEinfo_fwdcolor="#acdcff"
                     /ApEinfo_revcolor="#acdcff"
                     /ApEinfo_graphicformat="arrow_data {{0 1 2 0 0 -1} {} 0}
                     width 5 offset 0"
                     /label="sacB"
     oriT            12911..12980
                     /note="RP4 oriT"
                     /ApEinfo_fwdcolor="pink"
                     /ApEinfo_revcolor="pink"
                     /ApEinfo_graphicformat="arrow_data {{0 1 2 0 0 -1} {} 0}
                     width 5 offset 0"
ORIGIN      
        1 ttgagatcct ttttttctgc gcgtaatctg ctgcttgcaa acaaaaaaac caccgctacc
       61 agcggtggtt tgtttgccgg atcaagagct accaactctt tttccgaagg taactggctt
      121 cagcagagcg cagataccaa atactgttct tctagtgtag ccgtagttag gccaccactt
      181 caagaactct gtagcaccgc ctacatacct cgctctgcta atcctgttac cagtggctgc
      241 tgccagtggc gataagtcgt gtcttaccgg gttggactca agacgatagt taccggataa
      301 ggcgcagcgg tcgggctgaa cggggggttc gtgcacacag cccagcttgg agcgaacgac
      361 ctacaccgaa ctgagatacc tacagcgtga gctatgagaa agcgccacgc ttcccgaagg
      421 gagaaaggcg gacaggtatc cggtaagcgg cagggtcgga acaggagagc gcacgaggga
      481 gcttccaggg ggaaacgcct ggtatcttta tagtcctgtc gggtttcgcc acctctgact
      541 tgagcgtcga tttttgtgat gctcgtcagg ggggcggagc ctatggaaaa acgccagcaa
      601 cgcggccttt ttacggttcc tggccttttg ctggcctttt gctcacatgt tctttcctgc
      661 gttatcccct gattctgtgg ataaccgtat taccgccttt gagtgagctg ataccgctcg
      721 ccgcagccga acgaccgagc gcagcgagtc agtgagcgag gaagcggaag agcgcccaat
      781 acgcaaaccg cctctccccg cgcgttggcc gattcattaa tgcagctggc acgacaggtt
      841 tcccgactgg aaagcgggca gtgagcgcaa cgcaattaat gtgagttaga agccgaatgt
      901 cgatgatatc tacaacctga gcgagcacgt cgagcaggaa ggggcgtacg tcaccacccg
      961 cctgaacatc gccgacccgc tgaaggtcat cctgggtgca cgcctggact ggtacgacaa
     1021 caagtcggtg tacagcgaaa tcaacgacgg ctactacacc aacagcgatt acaaggtcac
     1081 ccgcaacgtc acccgctacg ccggagtgat ctacgacctg gacgaccacc actcggtcta
     1141 cgccagctac accgatatct tcatgccgca atcggaactg gcgcgtgacc gctccatcat
     1201 ccgcccaatc gaaggcaaga actacgagat cggcatcaag ggcgagtact tcgacggcgc
     1261 actcaacgcc agcgcggcga tcttccagat cgaccaggaa aaccgcgccg cagaagcttc
     1321 taaccaggaa ggttgcgtcg acatcacctg ctacgaagcc tcgggcaagg tacgcaccca
     1381 cggtatcgac ctggagttga tgggcgcact gacccccaac tggcaagtcg gcgcaggcta
     1441 cacctactcg caaaccaagt accgcaagga tgccgacaag aacaaggaag gcaccaagtt
     1501 cgacaccgac ctgccagaac acctgttcaa gctgagcacc acctacacct tgccgggcga
     1561 gctgaaccag tggcgcgtgg gcggtaacgt gtatggccag agcagcatct tcaacaaagg
     1621 cagcaacagc ttcggcaact accacatcga tcaaggtgca tacgcggtag tgggcctgat
     1681 ggtcggctac aaggtcaaca agaacctcga cactcgcctg aacctcaaca acgtattcga
     1741 caagaagtac taccagggca ttgccagcaa caactcctgg agcccgtacg acgtgtatgg
     1801 tgacccacgc aacttcacca tcaccgccaa gtacagcttc tgatcgcctg acgttgaacg
     1861 caaaaaaccg cacccaggtg cggttttttg aattcggatc cgacgtccat aaaaaaatgg
     1921 cgccgatggg cgccattttt cactgttaca gggtggcggt ctgctgggtc tttttggttt
     1981 ccggttccca cagcgcttcc agttcttcca aggtcttacc tttggtttcg ggcacgaact
     2041 tccacatgaa cagggcggcc agcacgccca tgcagccgta gatccagtag ctgaagccgt
     2101 tgtggaagtg cgccaccaac cagctgttct tgtccatcat tgggaaggtc caggacacga
     2161 agtagttggc cagccactgg gcggccacgg caatggccag ggctttgcca cggatggcat
     2221 tggggaagat ttcggacagc aggacccagc acacgggacc ccacgacatg gcgaaggcgg
     2281 ccacgtagaa caacatcgac agcagggcga caatgcccgg ggcctgggtg tagaacgccg
     2341 tgcccaagct gaacatgccg atggccatgc ccagggcgcc gatgatttgc agcggcttac
     2401 ggccgaattt atccacggtc atgatcgcca ggaccgtaaa cgtcaagtta atcacaccca
     2461 cgataatggt ctgcagcagg gcgatgtcgg tcgaggcgcc cagggtctta aacacttctg
     2521 gcgcgtaata caacaccacg ttgatcccga cgaactgctg gaaaatggac aacatcacgc
     2581 caatcacgat cacccccacg ccgaacatca gcaagcgccc gccggtcttg cggccgtggt
     2641 ccaaggagtg tttgatctct tgcacggcct gcgtggccag ggtattgccc atgatcttcc
     2701 gcaagatgcc ttcggcttgt tcctgcttgc cacggctcat cagccagcgc gggctctcgg
     2761 ggacggtgta cagcagcatc aggaacagca gcgctggaat acattcggac gcgaacatgt
     2821 agcgccaacc atcggtattc agccagctgg catcgcccga acgcgcaatg aagtaattca
     2881 cgcagtacac caacagctgc ccaaagatga tcgcgaactg gttgaagctg accagcttcc
     2941 cccggatatg ggcgggcgcc aattcggcaa tgtacatcgg cgacaacatg gaggccaggc
     3001 cgaccccgat cccaccgatg atgcggtaga tcacgaactc gggcacgtaa ccggccagat
     3061 agactgggac ggtgttgtcc gggttaatcg aggtgaaacc cagttccggc cacgcggacc
     3121 ccacaccgct gataaaaaac aagacggccg cgatcttcaa gctgtcgcgg cgcccgaagc
     3181 ggttgctgca atagccgccc agggccccgc cgatgatgca gccgatcagg gcgctcgcca
     3241 cgcagaagcc cagcaggctg ttggccgccg actccgacag gttctgcggg gccacgaaca
     3301 cggtgttcag gctttccacg gtgccgctga tcacggcggt atcataaccg aacagcaggc
     3361 cgcccagggt ggccaccaag gtgatgctga agatgtagct gctgttatac tgggtgttca
     3421 taagaaatct ccttatgctt aagttgtctt catgcttcca cacaacatac gagccggaag
     3481 cataaagtct aaggcctgga agacgcagac attccatact agtttatgcc atgtcttgag
     3541 accttgacaa ttaatcatcg gctcgtataa tgtgtggaat tgtgagcgga taacaattgg
     3601 tctcacttaa gtcacacagg agatatcata tgagcgcatc gacgccccgg cgcctccgca
     3661 gccaggagtg gtttgatgat ccatcccatg ccgatatgac ggccctgtac gtcgaacggt
     3721 tcatgaatta tgggctcacg cgtgaagagc tccaatccgg gcgtccgatt atcggcatcg
     3781 cccagacggg ttcggacctg gctccctgca atcgccatca tattgaactg gctgcgcgta
     3841 ccaaggctgg tattcgcgac gcgggcggca tccccatgga gtttccggtc cacccgttgg
     3901 ctgaacagtc gcgtcggccg acggctgcac tcgaccgtaa cctggcttat ttgggtctgg
     3961 tcgaaatcct gcacggtttc ccactggatg gcgtcgtcct cacgaccggc tgcgataaga
     4021 ccacccccgc atgcctgatg gccgctgcta cggtggatat gccagccatt gtcttgagcg
     4081 gcggtcccat gttggacggt tggcatgagg gtaagcgtgt gggctcgggt acggtgattt
     4141 ggcacgctcg taacctcctc gcaaccggtg aaatcgacta tgaaggtttc atgcagctga
     4201 cgaccgcgtc cagcccctcc atcgggcact gtaatacgat ggggacggct ctgagcatga
     4261 actccttggc cgaggccctg gggatgtcct tgcccgggtg tgctagcatc ccggccgcat
     4321 accgtgaacg cgggcaaatg gcctatgcca cggggaaacg catcgtggat ctggtgcgcg
     4381 aggatgtccg cccttcgcat attatgacga aagctgcttt tgaaaacgct atcgtggtgg
     4441 catcggcctt gggcgcgtcg acgaattgtc cccctcatct catcgccatt gctcgccaca
     4501 tgggggtgga gttgacgctc gacgattggc agcgtgtggg ggaacaagtc cccctcatcg
     4561 tgaactgcat gccggctggc gagtacttgg gtgaatcctt tcaccgggca gggggcgtcc
     4621 ccgctgtcct ccgtgaactc gtccacgcgc agttggtgca tcgtgaatgt ttgaccgtgt
     4681 cggggcggac catcggtgaa atcgcggctg acgccccgag ccctgaccgt gacgtgatcc
     4741 gcaccacgga agaccctctc aagcacgggg ccggctttat tgtcttgtcc gggaacttct
     4801 tcgactcggc gatcatgaag atgagcgtgg tgggcgaggc attccgccag acctacttgt
     4861 cggaaccggg gaatgaaaac acgttcgagg cccgtgccat tgtgtttgat ggtccagaag
     4921 attatcatgc tcgtatcaac gatccatcct tggatattga tcaacactgc attttggtga
     4981 ttcggggtgc tggcacggtc ggttacccgg gctccgcgga ggtcgtcaat atggcgccac
     5041 ctgcagaatt ggtccgccaa ggcatcacgt ccttgccaac cctcggggac ggccggcaaa
     5101 gcggtacgtc ggcgtcgccc tcgattctga atatgtcgcc ggaggcggct gtcgggggcg
     5161 ggttgagcct gttgcggacc aacgatcgca tccgtgtgga cctgaactcc cgcagcgtga
     5221 atgtgttggt cgacgatgag gaactggcgc ggcgtcgcga aacggcaacc ttcgccatcc
     5281 cacccacgca aaccccctgg caagaactgt accgtcaaac ggtggggcag ctgagcacgg
     5341 ggggttgcct ggagccagcg acgttgtatc tcaaagtgat tgcagagcgt gggaatccac
     5401 ggcactccca ctgatcaacg aggaggatat ttatgagcgc cacctccccc tcctcctttt
     5461 tgcctgatga tctgggccag gccctcctgg tgggccgggt gtggcgcaaa accgatcaac
     5521 atgaaggccc aagcgtggtc gtggtccgcg gtggcgaggt ctttgatatt acggccaccg
     5581 tgcctaccac ggcagatttg tttgaccggg aggatgctgc tcccctcgca cgtacggcac
     5641 caggcgtgtc cctcggcgcc gtcgcgcaat tgattgcgtc gaatctccca ggtgctgcag
     5701 caccagctct ccggttgttg gcgccatgtg acgtgcaggc gattaaggca tgcggggtca
     5761 cgtttgcggt gtcgttgatc gagcgcgtca tcgaggaaca ggctgccggc gacccggcca
     5821 aagcaaagga agtccgcgat acgattgcaa gcatgattgg taccgacctg tcgaaaatcg
     5881 agccgggttc cgatgccgca atgaaactca aagccgagtt ggaacggcgc ggggcatggt
     5941 cccaatatat ggaggtgggc atcggccctg atgcagaagt cttctcgaag tcgcaaccta
     6001 tgtccgcggt ggggttcggg gccgatgtgg ggttgctcgc ggcgtcgacc tggaataatc
     6061 ctgaacctga aatcgtgttg gcggtgaact cgcggggcga aattgtcggt gcaaccctgg
     6121 gtaacgatgt caacctgcgt gacatcgaag gccgctccgc cctcctgctg gggaaatgta
     6181 aagacaataa cggttcctgc gccattggtc cgtttgtccg cctgtttgac gaatcgtttt
     6241 cgctggattc cgtccgcacc gcctccgtcg ctttgcgtgt cgaaggcgcc gacgacggtt
     6301 ttgtgttgga aggtgtgtcg cacatgagcg aaatctcgcg cgaccccgcg aacttggtgg
     6361 cacagacctg ggggcgtcac catcaatacc cagatggttt tatgctgttt ctcggcacga
     6421 tgtttagccc aattaaagac cgtgatgcgc caggcgcagg gtttacgcat cacctgggcg
     6481 acttggtcac gattagcacg ccccagctcg gtgcgctcac gaataccgtg cggctcagca
     6541 ccgaaatcga gccctggacc ttcggcgtgc gcgcattgta tcgtaacctc gcggctcgtg
     6601 ggctcctggc ttccgcctga gcggccgtca acgaggagga tatttatgtc ctacgccatc
     6661 tatccgtcct tgagcggtaa aacggtggtg atcaccgggg ggggctccgg tatcggggct
     6721 gcaatggtgg aggcattcgc ccggcagggc gcgcgtgtct ttttcctcga cgtggcagag
     6781 gatgacagct tggctctcca acaatcgctg tccgatgcgc cgcacccgcc gttgtttcgg
     6841 cgttgtgatc tccggtcggt ggacgcaatc catagcgcat ttgccggtat cgtggagatt
     6901 gctggtccca ttgaggtcct ggtcaacaac gctggtaatg atgatcggca tgaggtcgac
     6961 gcgatcaccc ctgcgtattg ggatgagcgc atggcagtga atctccgcca ccaattcttt
     7021 tgcgctcagg cagcagccgc ggggatgcgc aaaatcggtc ggggtgtcat cttgaatctc
     7081 gggtcggtga gctggcacct ggctctgccc aacctcgcta tttacatgtc cgcgaaggcg
     7141 ggcatcgaag gcctgacgcg cggtttggcc cgtgacctgg gggccgcagg tatccgtgtg
     7201 aattgtatta ttccaggggc cgtccgtacg cctcgccaaa tgcaattgtg gcagtccccg
     7261 gagtcggagg ctaaactggt cgcctcccag tgtctccgcc tccgtatcga acctgagcac
     7321 gtcgcgcgga tggccttgtt cctcgcctcg gatgacgcca gccgctgctc ggggcgggac
     7381 tatttcgtcg acgccggctg gtatggggag tgagtcgaca ggaggtataa tatgaaaatc
     7441 catccgccag tgtgtgtgtg gcctgtgcat gcggaactgg gggaaggccc cttgtggcaa
     7501 gcaggcgaaa acgccgtgta cttcgtggac attaagggtc ggcaaatcca tcgcctcacg
     7561 gtcaccacgg gccagacgca aacgtggaaa gcccccggtc agcccggttt catcgctccc
     7621 ctggccgggc acgggttcgt gtgcggcttg ccaggtgggt tgtatcgctt tgatgctggt
     7681 tcgggccaat tctccaaact caaggatgtg gaggtgcact tgccagggaa tcgtctgaac
     7741 gacgggtttg tcgacgcatc gggccacctg tggtttggtt cgatggatga cggtgaggag
     7801 cagccttcgg gcaccttgta ccgtgtcaac catgccggtg aagccgtcgc acaagatgac
     7861 ggctatgtga tcaccaacgg gccagcgtcc agccccgacg ctcgcacgct gtatcacggg
     7921 gacaccatgc gccgtgtcgt gtatgcgttc gacctcggtg aagacggtac gctgtcccgc
     7981 aaacggatct ttgctgccat ttcgggtgat ggttaccccg acgggatggc ggtcgatgcg
     8041 gacgggttcc tctgggtcgc tttgttcggt ggttggcgta tcgagcgttt ctcgcccgac
     8101 ggcaagcgtg tcgaacaagt gcccttccca tgcgccaacg tcacgaaact cgcctttggc
     8161 ggtgacgacc tccaaacggt ctatgcatcg acggcatgga aagggctcag ccccgtggct
     8221 cgccagcagc aacccgatgc tgggggtttg ttttcctttc gctccccggt gcctgggcag
     8281 ccccaggcac gttgtaaatg gggttttgct cagtaattct agactcggta ccaaattcca
     8341 gaaaagacac ccgaaagggt gttttttcgt tttggtccta cagagttgcc ataggcgttg
     8401 aacgcttcct agtagtcaaa agcctccgac cggaggcttt tgactcatgg atgcctgaaa
     8461 ggctccctta cagatgctgc tgcagtgcct cgaccaccat cgccaggcct tcatcggcct
     8521 cctcgatgat cgaacccata cgcatgaagt catgggtcac tcccgggatc accgcaagct
     8581 gcaccgccac cccggcttgc tccaagtgcc gtgcataagc gacaccctgg tcatgcagcg
     8641 ggtcgcactc ggcaatcagc atcagtgcag gtgcactgtt gctggcgacg ctgcccagca
     8701 acggtgaaaa acgcggatcg tgacggtctg ccggcaccgt ggcgtattgc tggtagaacc
     8761 actccagggt ctgcgcttca agcaggtaac cgctgccata gcgctgcacc gaaggccgcc
     8821 ggcaactggc atcggtcacc gggtagatca ttacctgcag gcgcggtgcc ggcagctcgc
     8881 gctgcgcagc caactggttg gccagaatgg tagccaggct accaccgaca ctgtcgccca
     8941 ccaccgccag tcgctgcgca tcgatgccca gcgcctcggc ctgctcgacc aaccagcgcc
     9001 aggcatccag ggcatcgtca ctggctgtcg ggaaacgcca ctgcggcgcc agccggtagc
     9061 ccacggcaat caccggcacc ccggcatcct gcgccaggtt ccagcacagc gtgtcatgcg
     9121 aatcgaggct gcccaccacg tagccgccgc catgcaggta cagcagcgcc gcgccggcca
     9181 gtgcagggtc ggcctgcggc gggcggtaca agcgcaccgg caaggtatgg ccatcgcggg
     9241 tggtcaacga aaggtcgctg atgcagtccg gctcgtcggc cttgcccgca atcagcgccg
     9301 aggactcttc gaactggcgg cgcgcctcgt ccgccgccag ggcatgcatg ggcagcacct
     9361 tgccggcgct gcgtccggcc tccaccagtt gcaggtaggc cgccaggtca gggttcaggg
     9421 acatcgttcg attctccaga ggggcctagc ttcacgctgc cgcaagcact cagggcgcaa
     9481 gggctgctaa aggaagcgga acacgtagaa agccagtccg cagaaacggt gctgaccccg
     9541 gatgaatgtc agctactggg ctatctggac aagggaaaac gcaagcgcaa agagaaagca
     9601 ggtagcttgc agtgggctta catggcgata gctagactgg gcggttttat ggacagcaag
     9661 cgaaccggaa ttgccagctg gggcgccctc tggtaaggtt gggaagccct gcaaagtaaa
     9721 ctggatggct ttcttgccgc caaggatctg atggcgcagg ggatcaagat ctgatcaaga
     9781 gacaggatga ggatcgtttc gcatgattga acaagatgga ttgcacgcag gttctccggc
     9841 cgcttgggtg gagaggctat tcggctatga ctgggcacaa cagacaatcg gctgctctga
     9901 tgccgccgtg ttccggctgt cagcgcaggg gcgcccggtt ctttttgtca agaccgacct
     9961 gtccggtgcc ctgaatgaac tccaagacga ggcagcgcgg ctatcgtggc tggccacgac
    10021 gggcgttcct tgcgcagctg tgctcgacgt tgtcactgaa gcgggaaggg actggctgct
    10081 attgggcgaa gtgccggggc aggatctcct gtcatctcac cttgctcctg ccgagaaagt
    10141 atccatcatg gctgatgcaa tgcggcggct gcatacgctt gatccggcta cctgcccatt
    10201 cgaccaccaa gcgaaacatc gcatcgagcg agcacgtact cggatggaag ccggtcttgt
    10261 cgatcaggat gatctggacg aagagcatca ggggctcgcg ccagccgaac tgttcgccag
    10321 gctcaaggcg cggatgcccg acggcgagga tctcgtcgtg acccatggcg atgcctgctt
    10381 gccgaatatc atggtggaaa atggccgctt ttctggattc atcgactgtg gccggctggg
    10441 tgtggcggac cgctatcagg acatagcgtt ggctacccgt gatattgctg aagagcttgg
    10501 cggcgaatgg gctgaccgct tcctcgtgct ttacggtatc gccgctcccg attcgcagcg
    10561 catcgccttc tatcgccttc ttgacgagtt cttctgagcg ggactctggg gttcgctaga
    10621 ggatcgatcc tttttaaccc atcacatata cctgccgttc actattattt agtgaaatga
    10681 gatattatga tattttctga attgtgatta aaaaggcaac tttatgccca tgcaacagaa
    10741 actataaaaa atacagagaa tgaaaagaaa cagatagatt ttttagttct ttaggcccgt
    10801 agtctgcaaa tccttttatg attttctatc aaacaaaaga ggaaaataga ccagttgcaa
    10861 tccaaacgag agtctaatag aatgaggtcg aaaagtaaat cgcgcgggtt tgttactgat
    10921 aaagcaggca agacctaaaa tgtgtaaagg gcaaagtgta tactttggcg tcacccctta
    10981 catattttag gtcttttttt attgtgcgta actaacttgc catcttcaaa caggagggct
    11041 ggaagaagca gaccgctaac acagtacata aaaaaggaga catgaacgat gaacatcaaa
    11101 aagtttgcaa aacaagcaac agtattaacc tttactaccg cactgctggc aggaggcgca
    11161 actcaagcgt ttgcgaaaga aacgaaccaa aagccatata aggaaacata cggcatttcc
    11221 catattacac gccatgatat gctgcaaatc cctgaacagc aaaaaaatga aaaatatcaa
    11281 gtttctgaat ttgattcgtc cacaattaaa aatatctctt ctgcaaaagg cctggacgtt
    11341 tgggacagct ggccattaca aaacgctgac ggcactgtcg caaactatca cggctaccac
    11401 atcgtctttg cattagccgg agatcctaaa aatgcggatg acacatcgat ttacatgttc
    11461 tatcaaaaag tcggcgaaac ttctattgac agctggaaaa acgctggccg cgtctttaaa
    11521 gacagcgaca aattcgatgc aaatgattct atcctaaaag accaaacaca agaatggtca
    11581 ggttcagcca catttacatc tgacggaaaa atccgtttat tctacactga tttctccggt
    11641 aaacattacg gcaaacaaac actgacaact gcacaagtta acgtatcagc atcagacagc
    11701 tctttgaaca tcaacggtgt agaggattat aaatcaatct ttgacggtga cggaaaaacg
    11761 tatcaaaatg tacagcagtt catcgatgaa ggcaactaca gctcaggcga caaccatacg
    11821 ctgagagatc ctcactacgt agaagataaa ggccacaaat acttagtatt tgaagcaaac
    11881 actggaactg aagatggcta ccaaggcgaa gaatctttat ttaacaaagc atactatggc
    11941 aaaagcacat cattcttccg tcaagaaagt caaaaacttc tgcaaagcga taaaaaacgc
    12001 acggctgagt tagcaaacgg cgctctcggt atgattgagc taaacgatga ttacacactg
    12061 aaaaaagtga tgaaaccgct gattgcatct aacacagtaa cagatgaaat tgaacgcgcg
    12121 aacgtcttta aaatgaacgg caaatggtac ctgttcactg actcccgcgg atcaaaaatg
    12181 acgattgacg gcattacgtc taacgatatt tacatgcttg gttatgtttc taattcttta
    12241 actggcccat acaagccgct gaacaaaact ggccttgtgt taaaaatgga tcttgatcct
    12301 aacgatgtaa cctttactta ctcacacttc gctgtacctc aagcgaaagg aaacaatgtc
    12361 gtgattacaa gctatatgac aaacagagga ttctacgcag acaaacaatc aacgtttgcg
    12421 ccgagcttcc tgctgaacat caaaggcaag aaaacatctg ttgtcaaaga cagcatcctt
    12481 gaacaaggac aattaacagt taacaaataa aaacgcaaaa gaaaatgccg atgggtaccg
    12541 agcgaaatga ccgaccaagc gacgcccaac ctgccatcac gagatttcga ttccaccgcc
    12601 gccttctatg aaaggttggg cttcggaatc gttttccggg acgccctcgc ggacgtgctc
    12661 atagtccacg acgcccgtga ttttgtagcc ctggccgacg gccagcaggt aggccgacag
    12721 gctcatgccg gccgccgccg ccttttcctc aatcgctctt cgttcgtctg gaaggcagta
    12781 caccttgata ggtgggctgc ccttcctggt tggcttggtt tcatcagcca tccgcttgcc
    12841 ctcatctgtt acgccggcgg tagccggcca gcctcgcaga gcaggattcc cgttgagcac
    12901 cgccaggtgc gaataaggga cagtgaagaa ggaacacccg ctcgcgggtg ggcctacttc
    12961 acctatcctg cccggctgac gccgttggat acaccaagga aagtctacac gaaccctttg
    13021 gcaaaatcct gtatatcgtg cgaaaaagga tggatatacc gaaaaaatcg ctataatgac
    13081 cccgaagcag ggttatgcag cggaaaagcg ctgcttccct gctgttttgt ggaatatcta
    13141 ccgactggaa acaggcaaat gcaggaaatt actgaactga ggggacaggc gagagacgat
    13201 gccaaagagc tcctgaaaat ctcgataact caaaaaatac gcccggtagt gatcttattt
    13261 cattatggtg aaagttggaa cctcttacgt gccgatcaac gtctcatttt cgccaaaagt
    13321 tggcccaggg cttcccggta tcaacaggga caccaggatt tatttattct gcgaagtgat
    13381 cttccgtcac aggtatttat tcggcgcaaa gtgcgtcggg tgatgctgcc aacttactga
    13441 tttagtgtat gatggtgttt ttgaggtgct ccagtggctt ctgtttctat cagctcctga
    13501 aaatctcgat aactcaaaaa atacgcccgg tagtgatctt atttcattat ggtgaaagtt
    13561 ggaacctctt acgtgccgat caacgtctca ttttcgccaa aagttggccc agggcttccc
    13621 ggtatcaaca gggacaccag gatttattta ttctgcgaag tgatcttccg tcacaggtat
    13681 ttattcggcg caaagtgcgt cgggtgatgc tgccaactta ctgatttagt gtatgatggt
    13741 gtttttgagg tgctccagtg gcttctgttt ctatcagggc tggatgatcc tccagcgcgg
    13801 ggatctcatg ctggagttct tcgcccaccc caaaaggatc taggtgaaga tcctttttga
    13861 taatctcatg accaaaatcc cttaacgtga gttttcgttc cactgagcgt cagaccccgt
    13921 agaaaagatc aaaggatctt c
//
